>Addgene plasmid #73277 | pCfB3037(XI-5 MarkerFree) | depositor full sequence | sequence record 166357 | Full plasmid sequence
ACCAATGCTTAATCAGTGAGGCACCTATCTCAGCGATCTGTCTATTTCGTTCATCCATAGTTGCCTGACT
CCCCGTCGTGTAGATAACTACGATACGGGAGGGCTTACCATCTGGCCCCAGCGCTGCGATGATACCGCGA
GAACCACGCTCACCGGCTCCGGATTTATCAGCAATAAACCAGCCAGCCGGAAGGGCCGAGCGCAGAAGTG
GTCCTGCAACTTTATCCGCCTCCATCCAGTCTATTAATTGTTGCCGGGAAGCTAGAGTAAGTAGTTCGCC
AGTTAATAGTTTGCGCAACGTTGTTGCCATCGCTACAGGCATCGTGGTGTCACGCTCGTCGTTTGGTATG
GCTTCATTCAGCTCCGGTTCCCAACGATCAAGGCGAGTTACATGATCCCCCATGTTGTGCAAAAAAGCGG
TTAGCTCCTTCGGTCCTCCGATCGTTGTCAGAAGTAAGTTGGCCGCAGTGTTATCACTCATGGTTATGGC
AGCACTGCATAATTCTCTTACTGTCATGCCATCCGTAAGATGCTTTTCTGTGACTGGTGAGTACTCAACC
AAGTCATTCTGAGAATAGTGTATGCGGCGACCGAGTTGCTCTTGCCCGGCGTCAATACGGGATAATACCG
CGCCACATAGCAGAACTTTAAAAGTGCTCATCATTGGAAAACGTTCTTCGGGGCGAAAACTCTCAAGGAT
CTTACCGCTGTTGAGATCCAGTTCGATGTAACCCACTCGTGCACCCAACTGATCTTCAGCATCTTTTACT
TTCACCAGCGTTTCTGGGTGAGCAAAAACAGGAAGGCAAAATGCCGCAAAAAAGGGAATAAGGGCGACAC
GGAAATGTTGAATACTCATATTCTTCCTTTTTCAATATTATTGAAGCATTTATCAGGGTTATTGTCTCAT
GAGCGGATACATATTTGAATGTATTTAGAAAAATAAACAAATAGGGGTCAGTGTTACAACCAATTAACCA
ATTCTGAACATTATCGCGAGCCCATTTATACCTGAATATGGCTCATAACACCCCTTGTTTGCCTGGCGGC
AGTAGCGCGGTGGTCCCACCTGACCCCATGCCGAACTCAGAAGTGAAACGCCGTAGCGCCGATGGTAGTG
TGGGGACTCCCCATGCGAGAGTAGGGAACTGCCAGGCATCAAATAAAACGAAAGGCTCAGTCGAAAGACT
GGGCCTTTCGCCCGGGCTAATTATGGGGTGTCGCCCTTATTCGACTCTATAGTGAAGTTCCTATTCTCTA
GAAAGTATAGGAACTTCTGAAGTGGGGATTTAAATGCGGCCGCGCTGAGGGTTTAATGCGGAGAAGTCGT
TGATAGCATTTCCGAAGGCTTTTCCACATTGACTGCAGTATCTAAAAGAGCTCCAGCAGCGGTCTTAGTA
GTTCCTGTGCTTGCCGCTTTGCAGTATACAGGGACATTGGGAACTACGGAGGAAAAATCGGAATGCTCTG
AGCTCTTCTCAAAACCAGACGAACTCGTCTTATTTCTCAGTAAATTACCCAACATATAAACTCTCCCTCT
TCACCTTCTCTACAAGGCCACACACAAGACAGTTTTAACAGGCAAATGGTACTGGAGGCTCTCACCAATG
GGGTTTAAGACGCTCCAAACACACGCTCTCCTTTTTTTCTTTATATATCGGTAGCAACGAAAGCTAGTCG
CAGAACGTTACACACTAAAGCAGATCAATCAATCAATCCTGAGAACCTGCTTCGTTCAAACCATCCACTA
GAAGAAACACGCACGTGTACCCAAAAATAGAGACAAACAAACAGACAAAAATAACAATGATTCCTACCGA
CTAAAGTAAAACAACACTCACGTAATAAAAAATCCTAGATACAACTCACTTGTATTCCTCTCTTCTTTGA
CCATCACTAAAGCTTCTCTCTTACTATATTCCTCAAATAAAAAAAAGTTGCAATGATTACTTACCAATGT
GCCATAAACTCCGTGCACCAATTAAGTCCTCAGCGAGCTCGCATGGAATGCGTGCGATGAGCGACCTCAT
GCTATACCTGAGAAAGCAACCTGACCTACAGGAAAGAGTTACTCAAGAATAAGAATTTTCGTTTTAAAAC
CTAAGAGTCACTTTAAAATTTGTATACACTTATTTTTTTTATAACTTATTTAATAATAAAAATCATAAAT
CATAAGAAATTCGCTTATTTAGAAGTGTCAACAACGTATCTACCAACGGAATGCGTGCGATCGCGTGCAT
TCATCCGCTCTAACCGAAAAGGAAGGAGTTAGACAACCTGAAGTCTAGGTCCCTATTTATTTTTTTATAG
TTATGTTAGTATTAAGAACGTTATTTATATTTCAAATTTTCTTTTTTTCTGTACAGACGCGTGTACGCAT
GTAACATTATACTGAAAACCTTGCTTGAGAAGGTTTTGGGACGCTCGAAGATCGCGTCCCAATTCGCCCT
ATAGTGAGTCGTATTACGCGCGCTCACTGGCCGTCGTTTTACAACGTCGTGACTGGGAAAACCCTGGCGT
TACCCCTGCAGGACTAGTGCTGAGGCATTACTATTGGCTGCTTCATAGTACACCCAATTGCCCACAACCC
AAGTTAATCATAAGCTCTTGTTGTCGATGAATTGCTCAAAATGTGGCCATTCTTTCAATTTTGCACCTCT
AAAACTGCTCCGTGGGTTGTGACAACAACCTTAAGGGTAATGGACTTTTTTAGAAAGACAAATGAGATGA
TTTCACCTACTGGTATATCATTTATTTATACACGACCGTTTTGACATTTCAGAGTTGCACGTTGGTATAT
CCTAATATTCTCACAAGCATCACAGTGAAGAAACGCAAGAAAATGGAAAAAATTCCCAGGTGGTTGTTGT
CTTCTCTTATATCGTCGGTGCTGTGCATACTTGGGGCCCTGTGTGTGCCGTTGTTATCGGTTGCCTTCGA
TAGCAAGCGCAATAGCCAATCTAAGTTGGTCAACTATGGTCTTTCTCTAAGTGCCGGATCTATGATCATT
AAGACCTCAGCGCGGCCGCAAATTTAAATAAAATGAAGTGAAGTTCCTATACTTTCTAGAGAATAGGAAC
TTCTATAGTGAGTCGAATAAGGGCGACACAAAATTTATTCTAAATGCATAATAAATACTGATAACATCTT
ATAGTTTGTATTATATTTTGTATTATCGTTGACATGTATAATTTTGATATCAAAAACTGATTTTCCCTTT
ATTATTTTCGAGATTTATTTTCTTAATTCTCTTTAACAAACTAGAAATATTGTATATACAAAAAATCATA
AATAATAGATGAATAGTTTAATTATAGGTGTTCATCAATCGAAAAAGCAACGTATCTTATTTAAAGTGCG
TTGCTTTTTTCTCATTTATAAGGTTAAATAATTCTCATATATCAAGCAAAGTGACAGGCGCCCTTAAATA
TTCTGACAAATGCTCTTTCCCTAAACTCCCCCCATAAAAAAACCCGCCGAAGCGGGTTTTTACGTTATTT
GCGGATTAACGATTACTCGTTATCAGAACCGCCCAGGGGGCCCGAGCTTAAGACTGGCCGTCGTTTTACA
ACACAGAAAGAGTTTGTAGAAACGCAAAAAGGCCATCCGTCAGGGGCCTTCTGCTTAGTTTGATGCCTGG
CAGTTCCCTACTCTCGCCTTCCGCTTCCTCGCTCACTGACTCGCTGCGCTCGGTCGTTCGGCTGCGGCGA
GCGGTATCAGCTCACTCAAAGGCGGTAATACGGTTATCCACAGAATCAGGGGATAACGCAGGAAAGAACA
TGTGAGCAAAAGGCCAGCAAAAGGCCAGGAACCGTAAAAAGGCCGCGTTGCTGGCGTTTTTCCATAGGCT
CCGCCCCCCTGACGAGCATCACAAAAATCGACGCTCAAGTCAGAGGTGGCGAAACCCGACAGGACTATAA
AGATACCAGGCGTTTCCCCCTGGAAGCTCCCTCGTGCGCTCTCCTGTTCCGACCCTGCCGCTTACCGGAT
ACCTGTCCGCCTTTCTCCCTTCGGGAAGCGTGGCGCTTTCTCATAGCTCACGCTGTAGGTATCTCAGTTC
GGTGTAGGTCGTTCGCTCCAAGCTGGGCTGTGTGCACGAACCCCCCGTTCAGCCCGACCGCTGCGCCTTA
TCCGGTAACTATCGTCTTGAGTCCAACCCGGTAAGACACGACTTATCGCCACTGGCAGCAGCCACTGGTA
ACAGGATTAGCAGAGCGAGGTATGTAGGCGGTGCTACAGAGTTCTTGAAGTGGTGGGCTAACTACGGCTA
CACTAGAAGAACAGTATTTGGTATCTGCGCTCTGCTGAAGCCAGTTACCTTCGGAAAAAGAGTTGGTAGC
TCTTGATCCGGCAAACAAACCACCGCTGGTAGCGGTGGTTTTTTTGTTTGCAAGCAGCAGATTACGCGCA
GAAAAAAAGGATCTCAAGAAGATCCTTTGATCTTTTCTACGGGGTCTGACGCTCAGTGGAACGACGCGCG
CGTAACTCACGTTAAGGGATTTTGGTCATGAGCTTGCGCCGTCCCGTCAAGTCAGCGTAATGCTCTGCTT
TT
Features (pLannotate 1.2.2; 16 found; start..end, strand, type, name):
    862..958     -  promoter       AmpR promoter (fragment): bla
    988..1012    -  CDS            KanR (fragment): aminoglycoside phosphotransferase; aph(3')-Ia; confers resistance to kanamycin
   1041..1156    +  ncRNA          5S rRNA: Accession: RF00001 - 5S ribosomal RNA
   1160..1200    +  terminator     rrnB T1 terminator (fragment): transcription terminator T1 from the E. coli rrnB gene
   1244..1277    +  protein_bind   FRT (minimal): supports FLP-mediated excision but not integration (Turan and Bode, 2011) FLP recombinase from the Saccharomyces cerevisiae 2μ plasmid
   1319..1525    -  CDS            LST4 (fragment): LST4_YEAST - Experimental evidence at protein level: Swiss-Prot protein existence level 1. Involved in extracellular amino acid uptake. Required for the trafficking of the GAP1 nitrogen-regulated general amino acid permease from the Golgi to the plasma membrane. From Saccharomyces cerevisiae (strain ATCC 204508 / S288c) (Baker's yeast).
   2019..2184    -  terminator     ADH1 terminator: S. cerevisiae ADH1; transcription terminator for the S. cerevisiae alcohol dehydrogenase 1 (ADH1) gene
   2243..2430    +  terminator     CYC1 terminator: S. cerevisiae CYC1; transcription terminator for CYC1
   2448..2466    -  promoter       T7 promoter: promoter for bacteriophage T7 RNA polymerase
   2474..2525    +  CDS            lacZα (fragment): LacZα fragment of β-galactosidase; lacZ fragment
   2843..3007    +  CDS            ZRT3 (fragment): ZRT3_YEAST - Experimental evidence at protein level: Swiss-Prot protein existence level 1. Transports zinc from storage in the vacuole to the cytoplasm. From Saccharomyces cerevisiae (strain ATCC 204508 / S288c) (Baker's yeast).
   3050..3083    -  protein_bind   FRT (minimal): supports FLP-mediated excision but not integration (Turan and Bode, 2011) FLP recombinase from the Saccharomyces cerevisiae 2μ plasmid
   3553..3572    +  CDS            lacZα (fragment): LacZα fragment of β-galactosidase; lacZ fragment
   3597..3614    -  terminator     rrnB T2 terminator (fragment): transcription terminator T2 from the E. coli rrnB gene
   3839..4427    -  rep_origin     ori: high-copy-number ColE1/pMB1/pBR322/pUC origin of replication
   4551..859     -  CDS            AmpR (across the origin): β-lactamase; bla; confers resistance to ampicillin, carbenicillin, and related antibiotics
