[The description below was written by a language model from this plasmid's Addgene catalogue record and pLannotate feature annotations shown in this document.]
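Description:
pCfB3037(XI-5 MarkerFree) is an empty backbone from the EasyClone-MarkerFree toolkit, designed for marker-less, CRISPR-Cas9-assisted integration of one or two expression cassettes into the Saccharomyces cerevisiae genome at site XI-5 on chromosome XI. It is propagated in E. coli as a high-copy plasmid through a ColE1/pUC-type origin and selected with ampicillin via the β-lactamase gene. It carries no yeast replication origin and no yeast selection marker. It was derived from p0387 (pXI-5-URA3-DR) by amplifying around the selection marker and religating the product. The PAM sites within the integration regions were then removed by site-directed mutagenesis, which would keep Cas9 from recutting the locus after integration.

The feature table shows the integration cassette as two regions of yeast chromosomal sequence, annotated through fragments of the LST4 and ZRT3 coding sequences. These are consistent with the upstream and downstream homology arms for XI-5. Between them sit the ADH1 and CYC1 terminators, pointing in opposite directions away from a short central gap. This layout fits the stated purpose: the user inserts one or two genes with their promoters between the terminators, giving divergent transcription units that each end at their own terminator. The backbone itself supplies no yeast promoter or gene, and the record gives the cloning method only as restriction enzyme based.

Minimal FRT sites are annotated just outside each homology region. The remaining annotations appear to be vector remnants rather than functional parts: short fragments of KanR, lacZα and the rrnB terminators, a 5S rRNA segment and a T7 promoter. The annotated sequence is 4,552 nt, close to the listed backbone size.
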