Addgene plasmid #73277: pCfB3037(XI-5 MarkerFree)
Purpose: (Empty Backbone) EasyClone-MarkerFree backbone vector for the addition of 1 or 2 genes and promoters for integration into site XI-5 (Chr XI: 11779..118967)
Depositing lab: Irina Borodina. Depositing organization: Danmarks Tekniske Universitet. Publication: EasyClone-MarkerFree: A vector toolkit for marker-less integration of genes into Saccharomyces cerevisiae via CRISPR-Cas9. Jessop-Fabre MM, Jakociunas T, Stovicek V, Dai Z, Jensen MK, Keasling JD, Borodina I. Biotechnol J. 2016 Aug;11(8):1110-7. doi: 10.1002/biot.201600147. Epub 2016 Jun 23. PubMed 27166612.
Backbone
  Vector backbone: p0387 (pXI-5-URA3-DR)
  Backbone manufacturer: DTU
  Backbone size (bp): 4557
  Modifications to backbone: The pCfB3037 vector was created by amplifying p0387 (pXI-5-URA3-DR) with primers that were designed to attach to either side of the selection markers, creating a fragment that no longer contained the marker. These fragments were then ligated to form the marker-less vectors. The PAM sites in the integration regions were removed by site-directed mutagenesis.
  Vector type: Yeast Expression, CRISPR, Synthetic Biology
Growth in bacteria
  Bacterial resistance: Ampicillin, 100 μg/mL
  Growth temperature: 37°C
  Growth strain: DH5alpha
  Copy number: High Copy
Gene/Insert
  Cloning method: Restriction Enzyme
Terms and licenses: Academic/Nonprofit Terms; Industry Terms: Not Available to Industry
How to cite: pCfB3037(XI-5 MarkerFree) was a gift from Irina Borodina (Addgene plasmid # 73277 ; http://n2t.net/addgene:73277 ; RRID:Addgene_73277)
