>Addgene plasmid #73277 | pCfB3037(XI-5 MarkerFree) | addgene partial sequence | sequence record 166063 | pENTR-R 5'-ATGGCTCATAACACCCCTTG-3'
CCACCTGACCCCATGCCGAACTCAGAAGTGAAACGCCGTAGCGCCGATGGTAGTGTGGGGACTCCCCATG
CGAGAGTAGGGAACTGCCAGGCATCAAATAAAACGAAAGGCTCAGTCGAAAGACTGGGCCTTTCGCCCGG
GCTAATTATGGGGTGTCGCCCTTATTCGACTCTATAGTGAAGTTCCTATTCTCTAGAAAGTATAGGAACT
TCTGAAGTGGGGATTTAAATGCGGCCGCGCTGAGGGTTTAATGCGGAGAAGTCGTTGATAGCATTTCCGA
AGGCTTTTCCACATTGACTGCAGTATCTAAAAGAGCTCCAGCAGCGGTCTTAGTAGTTCCTGTGCTTGCC
GCTTTGCAGTATACAGGGACATTGGGAACTACGGAGGAAAAATCGGAATGCTCTGAGCTCTTCTCAAAAC
CAGACGAACTCGTCTTATTTCTCAGTAAATTACCCAACATATAAACTCTCCCTCTTCACCTTCTCTACAA
GGCCACACACAAGACAGTTTTAACAGGCAAATGGTACTGGAGGCTCTCACCAATGGGGTTTAAGACGCTC
CAAACACACGCTCTCCTTTTTTTCTTTATATATCGGTAGCAACGAAAGCTAGTCGCAGAACGTTACACAC
TAAAGCAGATCAATCAATCAATCCTGAGAACCTGCTTCGTTCAAACCATCCACTAGAAGAAACACGCACG
TGTACCCAAAAATAGAGACAAACAAACAGACAAAAATAACAATGATTCCTACCGACTAAAGTAAAACAAC
ACTCACGTAATAAAAAATCCTAGATACAACTCACTTGTATTCCTCTCTTCTTTGACCATCACTAAAGCTT
CTCTCTTACTATATTCCTCAAATAAAAAAAAGTTGCAATGATTACTTACCAATGTGCCATAAACTCCGTG
CACCAATTAAGTCCTCAGCGAGCTCGCATGGAATGCGTGCGATGAGCGACCTCATGCTATACCTGAGAAA
GCAACCTGACCTACAGGA
