>Addgene plasmid #73277 | pCfB3037(XI-5 MarkerFree) | addgene partial sequence | sequence record 166064 | pNI-Rev 5'-CGTTGCTTTTTCGATTGATG-3'
CTATTATTTATGATTTTTTGTATATACAATATTTCTAGTTTGTTAAAGAGAATTAAGAAAATAAATCTCG
AAAATAATAAAGGGAAAATCAGTTTTTGATATCAAAATTATACATGTCAACGATAATACAAAATATAATA
CAAACTATAAGATGTTATCAGTATTTATTATGCATTTAGAATAAATTTTGTGTCGCCCTTATTCGACTCA
CTATAGAAGTTCCTATTCTCTAGAAAGTATAGGAACTTCACTTCATTTTATTTAAATTTGCGGCCGCGCT
GAGGTCTTAATGATCATAGATCCGGCACTTAGAGAAAGACCATAGTTGACCAACTTAGATTGGCTATTGC
GCTTGCTATCGAAGGCAACCGATAACAACGGCACACACAGGGCCCCAAGTATGCACAGCACCGACGATAT
AAGAGAAGACAACAACCACCTGGGAATTTTTTCCATTTTCTTGCGTTTCTTCACTGTGATGCTTGTGAGA
ATATTAGGATATACCAACGTGCAACTCTGAAATGTCAAAACGGTCGTGTATAAATAAATGATATACCAGT
AGGTGAAATCATCTCATTTGTCTTTCTAAAAAAGTCCATTACCCTTAAGGTTGTTGTCACAACCCACGGA
GCAGTTTTAGAGGTGCAAAATTGAAAGAATGGCCACATTTTGAGCAATTCATCGACAACAAGAGCTTATG
ATTAACTTGGGTTGTGGGCAATTGGGTGTACTATGAAGCAGCCAATAGTAATGCCTCAGCACTAGTCCTG
CAGGGGTAACGCCAGGGTTTTCCCAGTCACGACGTTGTAAAACGACGGCCAGTGAGCGCGCGTAATACGA
CTCACTATAGGGCGAATTGGGACGCGATCTTCGAGCGTCCCAAAACCTTCTCAAGCAAGGTTTTCAGTAT
AATGTTACATGCGTACACGCGTCTGTACAGAAAAAAAAGAAAAATTTGAAATATAAATAACGTTCTTAAT
ACTAACATAACTATAAAAAAATAAATAGGGACCTAG
